Addgene plasmid #152833: pGBW-m4134439
Purpose: Mammalian expression plasmid for SARS-CoV-2 nsp4
Depositing lab: Ginkgo Bioworks & Benjie Chen. Depositing organization: Ginkgo Bioworks.
Backbone
  Vector backbone: pTwist_CMV_Puro_6
  Backbone size w/o insert (bp): 6080
  Vector type: Mammalian Expression
  Selectable markers: Puromycin
Growth in bacteria
  Bacterial resistance: Ampicillin, 100 μg/mL
  Growth temperature: 37°C
  Growth strain: DH5alpha
  Copy number: High Copy
Gene/Insert
  Gene/Insert name: SARS-CoV-2 nsp4
  Species: Severe acute respiratory syndrome coronavirus 2
  Insert size (bp): 1499
  Mutation: wt
  Entrez Gene: ORF1ab (a.k.a. GU280_gp01)
  Promoter: CMV
  Tag / fusion protein: Cleavable TEV;3xFlag (C terminal on backbone)
  Cloning method: Unknown
Resource information
  A portion of this plasmid was derived from a plasmid made by: GinkgoBioworks
Depositor comments: NCBI reference sequence: YP_009725300.1
How to cite: pGBW-m4134439 was a gift from Ginkgo Bioworks & Benjie Chen (Addgene plasmid # 152833 ; http://n2t.net/addgene:152833 ; RRID:Addgene_152833)
