[The description below was written by a language model from this plasmid's Addgene catalogue record and pLannotate feature annotations shown in this document.]
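Description:
pGBW-m4134439 is a mammalian expression plasmid built on the pTwist_CMV_Puro_6 backbone for producing SARS-CoV-2 non-structural protein 4 (nsp4) in cultured mammalian cells. It is maintained in E. coli as a high-copy plasmid through a ColE1/pUC-type origin and selected with ampicillin via a full-length β-lactamase gene. The sequenced record is 7,688 nt, in line with the stated 6,080 bp backbone plus an insert of about 1.5 kb.

The wild-type nsp4 coding region, a segment of the viral ORF1ab polyprotein, sits downstream of the human cytomegalovirus immediate early enhancer and promoter. The automated annotation identifies this 1,500 nt region only as a fragment of the SARS-CoV-2 replicase polyprotein 1a, and the accompanying text about nsp10 is generic to that polyprotein entry rather than a description of this insert. According to the catalogue fields, the backbone supplies a C-terminal TEV-cleavable 3xFLAG tag, allowing immunodetection or affinity capture of the protein and subsequent removal of the tag. The feature table picks up only a FLAG fragment just after the insert and does not annotate the TEV site. An SV40 polyadenylation signal is annotated after the tag, on the opposite strand to the coding sequence.

A separate cassette has the human ubiquitin C promoter driving puromycin N-acetyltransferase with a synthetic poly(A) signal, permitting puromycin selection of transfected or stably expressing cells. Bacterial rrnG and T7 terminators, additional poly(A) signals and 5′ and 3′ β-globin insulator elements flank the units, presumably to limit transcriptional read-through and interference between them. The plasmid suits transient or stable nsp4 expression for studies such as localization, interaction mapping or purification, although the record states only its general expression purpose.
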