Features (pLannotate 1.2.2; 21 found; start..end, strand, type, name):
      1..304     +  enhancer       CMV enhancer: human cytomegalovirus immediate early enhancer
    377..394     -  promoter       CMV promoter (fragment): human cytomegalovirus (CMV) immediate early promoter
    457..508     +  promoter       CMVd2 promoter: truncated human cytomegalovirus (CMV) immediate early promoter that yields moderately reduced expression relative to the full-length promoter
    586..2085    +  CDS            R1A_SARS2 (fragment): Experimental evidence at protein level: Swiss-Prot protein existence level 1. [Non-structural protein 10]: Plays a pivotal role in viral transcription by stimulating both nsp14 3'-5' exoribonuclease and nsp16 2'-O-methyltransferase activities. Therefore plays an essential role in viral mRNAs cap methylation. From Severe acute respiratory syndrome coronavirus 2 (2019-nCoV) (SARS-CoV-2).
   2152..2174    +  CDS            FLAG (fragment): FLAG® epitope tag, followed by an enterokinase cleavage site
   2228..2349    -  polyA_signal   SV40 poly(A) signal: SV40 polyadenylation signal
   2372..2441    -  CDS            large T antigen (fragment): large T antigen from SV40 (simian virus 40)
   2464..2510    +  terminator     T7 terminator: transcription terminator for bacteriophage T7 RNA polymerase
   2540..2676    +  terminator     rrnG terminator: transcription terminator from the E. coli ribosomal RNA rrnG operon (Albrechtsen et al., 1991)
   2721..2792    +  misc_feature   3' β-globin insulator: insulator downstream of the human β-globin locus (Farrell et al., 2002)
   3018..3606    -  rep_origin     ori: high-copy-number ColE1/pMB1/pBR322/pUC origin of replication
   3778..3842    -  CDS            bla(M) (fragment): β-lactamase lacking the signal sequence; bla(M); allows cytosolic expression of β-lactamase
   4106..5315    +  promoter       UbC promoter: human ubiquitin C promoter
   5319..5916    +  CDS            PuroR (fragment): puromycin N-acetyltransferase; pac from Streptomyces; confers resistance to puromycin
   5945..5993    +  polyA_signal   poly(A) signal: synthetic polyadenylation signal
   6259..7119    +  CDS            AmpR: β-lactamase; bla; confers resistance to ampicillin, carbenicillin, and related antibiotics
   7132..7268    +  terminator     rrnG terminator: transcription terminator from the E. coli ribosomal RNA rrnG operon (Albrechtsen et al., 1991)
   7420..7491    +  misc_feature   5' β-globin insulator: insulator upstream of the human β-globin locus (Farrell et al., 2002)
   7496..7542    -  terminator     T7 terminator: transcription terminator for bacteriophage T7 RNA polymerase
   7560..7608    -  polyA_signal   poly(A) signal: synthetic polyadenylation signal
   7639..7688    +  enhancer       CMV enhancer (fragment): human cytomegalovirus immediate early enhancer
>Addgene plasmid #152833 | pGBW-m4134439 | addgene full sequence | sequence record 317522 | Addgene NGS Result
CGTTACATAACTTACGGTAAATGGCCCGCCTGGCTGACCGCCCAACGACCCCCGCCCATTGACGTCAATA
ATGACGTATGTTCCCATAGTAACGCCAATAGGGACTTTCCATTGACGTCAATGGGTGGAGTATTTACGGT
AAACTGCCCACTTGGCAGTACATCAAGTGTATCATATGCCAAGTACGCCCCCTATTGACGTCAATGACGG
TAAATGGCCCGCCTGGCATTATGCCCAGTACATGACCTTATGGGACTTTCCTACTTGGCAGTACATCTAC
GTATTAGTCATCGCTATTACCATGCTGATGCGGTTTTGGCAGTACATCAATGGGCGTGGATAGCGGTTTG
ACTCACGGGGATTTCCAAGTCTCCACCCCATTGACGTCAATGGGAGTTTGTTTTGGCACCAAAATCAACG
GGACTTTCCAAAATGTCGTAACAACTCCGCCCCATTGACGCAAATGGGCGGTAGGCGTGTACGGTGGGAG
GTCTATATAAGCAGAGCTGGTTTAGTGAACCGTCAGATCAGATCTTTGTCGATCCTACCATCCACTCGAC
ACACCCGCCAGCGGCCGCCACCATGAAGATTGTAAATAACTGGTTGAAACAACTAATAAAGGTTACTTTA
GTGTTCCTGTTTGTCGCCGCAATCTTCTATCTTATCACCCCGGTGCACGTGATGAGTAAACATACAGACT
TTTCTTCAGAAATTATCGGGTACAAGGCTATCGATGGCGGTGTAACGCGCGACATTGCCTCCACAGATAC
CTGCTTCGCGAACAAACACGCTGACTTTGATACTTGGTTCAGCCAGCGAGGAGGCTCGTACACCAATGAC
AAAGCCTGTCCACTGATCGCAGCCGTGATAACTAGAGAGGTTGGATTCGTCGTCCCTGGGCTCCCCGGGA
CAATTCTCCGTACAACCAACGGCGACTTTCTGCATTTTCTGCCCCGGGTGTTCTCCGCAGTCGGTAATAT
CTGTTATACTCCATCTAAGCTCATTGAGTACACGGATTTTGCTACCAGCGCGTGCGTGTTGGCCGCAGAA
TGCACCATATTTAAGGACGCTTCTGGAAAACCTGTGCCCTATTGTTACGATACCAATGTGCTTGAGGGCT
CAGTTGCCTATGAAAGTCTGAGGCCAGACACTAGATACGTTTTAATGGATGGAAGCATCATCCAGTTCCC
AAACACGTATCTGGAGGGGTCCGTGCGGGTCGTGACCACATTCGATTCAGAATACTGCCGCCACGGTACA
TGCGAGAGGTCTGAGGCTGGCGTATGTGTGTCAACTAGCGGTCGATGGGTTCTAAATAACGATTATTATC
GTTCTCTGCCCGGCGTTTTTTGTGGAGTGGACGCCGTTAACCTTTTGACCAACATGTTTACACCTCTCAT
TCAGCCCATTGGTGCACTGGATATCTCCGCGAGTATTGTGGCTGGGGGAATAGTCGCCATTGTCGTAACC
TGCTTGGCATACTATTTCATGCGTTTCAGGCGAGCTTTTGGCGAATACTCACATGTCGTGGCCTTCAATA
CTCTTCTGTTTCTGATGAGCTTCACGGTACTCTGTCTGACCCCAGTATACAGTTTCCTACCTGGGGTGTA
TTCTGTGATCTACTTATACCTCACATTTTACCTGACCAATGACGTGTCCTTTCTGGCCCACATCCAATGG
ATGGTTATGTTCACGCCGCTCGTGCCTTTCTGGATTACAATCGCTTATATAATCTGTATTAGCACGAAGC
ATTTCTATTGGTTCTTTTCCAACTACTTAAAGCGGCGCGTCGTATTTAATGGGGTATCGTTTAGCACTTT
TGAGGAAGCCGCGCTCTGCACTTTCTTGCTTAATAAGGAGATGTATTTGAAATTAAGATCTGACGTTCTG
CTTCCTTTAACACAGTACAACAGATACCTGGCGTTGTATAACAAATACAAATATTTCTCGGGAGCCATGG
ATACAACTTCCTATAGAGAGGCTGCTTGTTGCCACCTTGCAAAGGCACTCAACGACTTCAGTAACAGCGG
CAGTGATGTGCTTTATCAGCCCCCTCAGACTTCAATAACATCCGCCGTCCTCCAAGAAAACCTTTACTTT
CAGTCGATGGATTATAAGGACCACGATGGAGACTACAAAGATCATGACATTGATTACAAGGACGACGATG
ACAAATAAGCTAGCTTGACTGACTGAGATACAGCGTACCTTCAGCTCACAGACATGATAAGATACATTGA
TGAGTTTGGACAAACCACAACTAGAATGCAGTGAAAAAAATGCTTTATTTGTGAAATTTGTGATGCTATT
GCTTTATTTGTAACCATTATAAGCTGCAATAAACAAGTTAACAACAACAATTGCATTCATTTTATGTTTC
AGGTTCAGGGGGAGGTGTGGGAGGTTTTTTAAAGCAAGTAAAACCTCTACAAATGTGGTATTGGCCCATC
TCTATCGGTATCGTAGCATAACCCCTTGGGGCCTCTAAACGGGTCTTGAGGGGTTTTTTGTGCCCCTCGG
GCCGGATTGCTATCTACCGGCATTGGCGCAGAAAAAAATGCCTGATGCGACGCTGCGCGTCTTATACTCC
CACATATGCCAGATTCAGCAACGGATACGGCTTCCCCAACTTGCCCACTTCCATACGTGTCCTCCTTACC
AGAAATTTATCCTTAAGGTCGTCAGCTATCCTGCAGGCGATCTCTCGATTTCGATCAAGACATTCCTTTA
ATGGTCTTTTCTGGACACCACTAGGGGTCAGAAGTAGTTCATCAAACTTTCTTCCCTCCCTAATCTCATT
GGTTACCTTGGGCTATCGAAACTTAATTAACCAGTCAAGTCAGCTACTTGGCGAGATCGACTTGTCTGGG
TTTCGACTACGCTCAGAATTGCGTCAGTCAAGTTCGATCTGGTCCTTGCTATTGCACCCGTTCTCCGATT
ACGAGTTTCATTTAAATCATGTGAGCAAAAGGCCAGCAAAAGGCCAGGAACCGTAAAAAGGCCGCGTTGC
TGGCGTTTTTCCATAGGCTCCGCCCCCCTGACGAGCATCACAAAAATCGACGCTCAAGTCAGAGGTGGCG
AAACCCGACAGGACTATAAAGATACCAGGCGTTTCCCCCTGGAAGCTCCCTCGTGCGCTCTCCTGTTCCG
ACCCTGCCGCTTACCGGATACCTGTCCGCCTTTCTCCCTTCGGGAAGCGTGGCGCTTTCTCATAGCTCAC
GCTGTAGGTATCTCAGTTCGGTGTAGGTCGTTCGCTCCAAGCTGGGCTGTGTGCACGAACCCCCCGTTCA
GCCCGACCGCTGCGCCTTATCCGGTAACTATCGTCTTGAGTCCAACCCGGTAAGACACGACTTATCGCCA
CTGGCAGCAGCCACTGGTAACAGGATTAGCAGAGCGAGGTATGTAGGCGGTGCTACAGAGTTCTTGAAGT
GGTGGCCTAACTACGGCTACACTAGAAGAACAGTATTTGGTATCTGCGCTCTGCTGAAGCCAGTTACCTT
CGGAAAAAGAGTTGGTAGCTCTTGATCCGGCAAACAAACCACCGCTGGTAGCGGTGGTTTTTTTGTTTGC
AAGCAGCAGATTACGCGCAGAAAAAAAGGATCTCAAGAAGATCCTTTGATCTTTTCTACGGGGTCTGACG
CTCAGTGGAACGAAAACTCACGTTAAGGGATTTTGGTCATGAGATTATCAAAAAGGATCTTCACCTAGAT
CCTTTTAAATTAAAAATGAAGTTTTAAATCAATCTAAAGTATATATGAGTAAACTTGGTCTGACAGTTAC
CAATGCTTAATCAGTGAGGCACCTATCTCAGCGATCTGTCTATTTCGTTCATCCATAGTTGCATTTAAAT
TTCCGAACTCTCCAAGGCCCTCGTCGGAAAATCTTCAAACCTTTCGTCCGATCCATCTTGCAGGCTACCT
CTCGAACGAACTATCGCAAGTCTCTTGGCCGGCCTTGCGCCTTGGCTATTGCTTGGCAGCGCCTATCGCC
AGGTATTACTCCAATCCCGAATATCCGAGATCGGGATCACCCGAGAGAAGTTCAACCTACATCCTCAATC
CCGATCTATCCGAGATCCGAGGAATATCGAAATCGGGGCGCGCCTGGCCTCCGCGCCGGGTTTTGGCGCC
TCCCGCGGGCGCCCCCCTCGTCACGGCGAGCGCTGCCACGTCAGACGAAGGGCGCAGGAGCGTCCTGATC
CTTCCGCCCGGACGCTCAGGACAGCGGCCCGCTGCTCATAAGACTCGGCCTTAGAACCCCAGTATCAGCA
GAAGGACATTTTAGGACGGGACTTGGGTGACTCTAGGGCACTGGTTTTCTTTCCAGAGAGCGGAACAGGC
GAGGAAAAGTAGTCCCTTCTCGGCGATTCTGCGGAGGGATCTCCGTGGGGCGGTGAACGCCGATGATTAT
ATAAGGACGCGCCGGGTGTGGCACAGCTAGTTCCGTCGCAGCCGGGATTTGGGTCGCGGTTCTTGTTTGT
GGATCGCTGTGATCGTCACTTGGTGAGTAGCGGGCTGCTGGGCTGGCCGGGGCTTTCGTGGCCGCCGGGC
CGCTCGGTGGGACGGAAGCGTGTGGAGAGACCGCCAAGGGCTGTAGTCTGGGTCCGCGAGCAAGGTTGCC
CTGAACTGGGGGTTGGGGGGAGCGCAGCAAAATGGCGGCTGTTCCCGAGTCTTGAATGGAAGACGCTTGT
GAGGCGGGCTGTGAGGTCGTTGAAACAAGGTGGGGGGCATGGTGGGCGGCAAGAACCCAAGGTCTTGAGC
CCTTCGCTAATGCGGGAAAGCTCTTATTCGGGTGAGATGGGCTGGGCACCATCTGGGGACCCTGACGTGA
AGTTTGTCACTGACTGGAGAACTCGGTTTGTCGTCTGTTGCGGGGGCGGCAGTTATGGCGGTGCCGTTGG
GCAGTGCACCCGTACCTTTGGGAGCGCGCGCCCTCGTCGTGTCGTGACGTCACCCGTTCTGTTGGCTTAT
AATGCAGGGTGGGGCCACCTGCCGGTAGGTGTGCGGTAGGCTTTTCTCCGTCGCAGGACGCAGGGTTCGG
GCCTAGGGTAGGCTCTCCTGAATCGACAGGCGCCGGACCTCTGGTGAGGGGAGGGATAAGTGAGGCGTCA
GTTTCTTTGGTCGGTTTTATGTACCTATCTTCTTAAGTAGCTGAAGCTCCGGTTTTGAACTATGCGCTCG
GGGTTGGCGAGTGTGTTTTGTGAAGTTTTTTAGGCACCTTTTGAAATGTAATCATTTGGGTCAATATGTA
ATTTTCAGTGTTAGACTTGTAAATTGTCCGCTAAATTCTGGCCGTTTTTGGCTTTTTTGTTAGACAACAT
GACCGAGTACAAGCCCACGGTGCGCCTCGCCACCCGCGACGACGTCCCCAGGGCCGTACGCACCCTCGCC
GCCGCGTTCGCCGACTACCCCGCCACGCGCCACACCGTCGATCCGGACCGCCACATCGAGCGGGTCACCG
AGCTGCAAGAACTCTTCCTCACGCGCGTCGGGCTCGACATCGGCAAGGTGTGGGTCGCGGACGACGGCGC
CGCGGTGGCGGTCTGGACCACGCCGGAGAGCGTCGAAGCGGGGGCGGTGTTCGCCGAGATCGGCCCGCGC
ATGGCCGAGTTGAGCGGTTCCCGGCTGGCCGCGCAGCAACAGATGGAGGGCCTCCTGGCGCCGCACCGGC
CCAAGGAGCCCGCGTGGTTCCTGGCCACCGTCGGCGTCTCGCCCGACCACCAGGGCAAGGGTCTGGGCAG
CGCCGTCGTGCTCCCCGGAGTGGAGGCCGCCGAGCGCGCCGGGGTGCCCGCCTTCCTGGAGACCTCCGCG
CCCCGCAACCTCCCCTTCTACGAGCGGCTCGGCTTCACCGTCACCGCCGACGTCGAGGTGCCCGAAGGAC
CGCGCACCTGGTGCATGACCCGCAAGCCCGGTGCCTAGGCTAGTATGTAAGCCTAGTCTTAGATAATAAA
ATCGCTATCCATCGAAGATGGATGTGTGTTGGTTTTTTGTGTGTGTAACGCTAGGCGCGCCTGGTGTACC
GAGAACGATCCTCTCAGTGCGAGTCTCGACGATCCATATCGTTGCTTGGCAGTCAGCCAGTCGGAATCCA
GCTTGGGACCCAGGAAGTCCAATCGTCAGATATTGTACTCAAGCCTGGTCACGGCAGCGTACCGATCTGT
TTAAACCTAGATATTGATAGTCTGATCGGTCAACGTATAATCGAGTCCTAGCTTTTGCAAACATCTATCA
AGAGACAGGATCAGCAGGAGGCTTTCGCATGAGTATTCAACATTTCCGTGTCGCCCTTATTCCCTTTTTT
GCGGCATTTTGCCTTCCTGTTTTTGCTCACCCAGAAACGCTGGTGAAAGTAAAAGATGCTGAAGATCAGT
TGGGTGCGCGAGTGGGTTACATCGAACTGGATCTCAACAGCGGTAAGATCCTTGAGAGTTTTCGCCCCGA
AGAACGCTTTCCAATGATGAGCACTTTTAAAGTTCTGCTATGTGGCGCGGTATTATCCCGTATTGACGCC
GGGCAAGAGCAACTCGGTCGCCGCATACACTATTCTCAGAATGACTTGGTTGAGTATTCACCAGTCACAG
AAAAGCATCTTACGGATGGCATGACAGTAAGAGAATTATGCAGTGCTGCCATAACCATGAGTGATAACAC
TGCGGCCAACTTACTTCTGACAACGATTGGAGGACCGAAGGAGCTAACCGCTTTTTTGCACAACATGGGG
GATCATGTAACTCGCCTTGATCGTTGGGAACCGGAGCTGAATGAAGCCATACCAAACGACGAGCGTGACA
CCACGATGCCTGTAGCAATGGCAACAACCTTGCGTAAACTATTAACTGGCGAACTACTTACTCTAGCTTC
CCGGCAACAGTTGATAGACTGGATGGAGGCGGATAAAGTTGCAGGACCACTTCTGCGCTCGGCCCTTCCG
GCTGGCTGGTTTATTGCTGATAAATCTGGAGCCGGTGAGCGTGGGTCTCGCGGTATCATTGCAGCACTGG
GGCCAGATGGTAAGCCCTCCCGTATCGTAGTTATCTACACGACGGGGAGTCAGGCAACTATGGATGAACG
AAATAGACAGATCGCTGAGATAGGTGCCTCACTGATTAAGCATTGGTAACCGATTCTAGGTGCATTGGCG
CAGAAAAAAATGCCTGATGCGACGCTGCGCGTCTTATACTCCCACATATGCCAGATTCAGCAACGGATAC
GGCTTCCCCAACTTGCCCACTTCCATACGTGTCCTCCTTACCAGAAATTTATCCTTAAGATCCCGAATCG
TTTAAACTCGACTCTGGCTCTATCGAATCTCCGTCGTTTCGAGCTTACGCGAACAGCCGTGGCGCTCATT
TGCTCGTCGGGCATCGAATCTCGTCAGCTATCGTCAGCTTACCTTTTTGGCAGCGATCGCGGCTCCCGAC
ATCTTGGACCATTAGCTCCACAGGTATCTTCTTCCCTCTAGTGGTCATAACAGCAGCTTCAGCTACCTCT
CAATTCAAAAAACCCCTCAAGACCCGTTTAGAGGCCCCAAGGGGTTATGCTATCAATCGTTGCGTTACAC
ACACAAAAAACCAACACACATCCATCTTCGATGGATAGCGATTTTATTATCTAACTGCTGATCGAGTGTA
GCCAGATCTAGTAATCAATTACGGGGTCATTAGTTCATAGCCCATATATGGAGTTCCG
